Addgene plasmid #72419: TKTL1
Purpose: Study the role of aberrant expression of TKTL1 in HNSCC tumorigenesis
Depositing lab: David Sidransky. Depositing organization: Johns Hopkins University and School of Medicine. Publication: TKTL1 is activated by promoter hypomethylation and contributes to head and neck squamous cell carcinoma carcinogenesis through increased aerobic glycolysis and HIF1alpha stabilization. Sun W, Liu Y, Glazer CA, Shao C, Bhan S, Demokan S, Zhao M, Rudek MA, Ha PK, Califano JA. Clin Cancer Res. 2010 Feb 1;16(3):857-66. doi: 10.1158/1078-0432.CCR-09-2604. Epub 2010 Jan 26. PubMed 20103683.
Backbone
  Vector backbone: pcDNA3.1
  Backbone manufacturer: Invitrogen
  Backbone size w/o insert (bp): 5428
  Total vector size (bp): 8277
  Vector type: Mammalian Expression
  Selectable markers: Neomycin (select with G418)
Growth in bacteria
  Bacterial resistance: Ampicillin, 100 μg/mL
  Growth temperature: 37°C
  Growth strain: DH5alpha
  Copy number: Unknown
Gene/Insert
  Gene/Insert name: TKTL1 (alt names: TKR; TKT2)
  Species: H. sapiens (human)
  Insert size (bp): 1790
  Mutation: may have one or two synonymous substitutions
  Entrez Gene: TKTL1 (a.k.a. TKR, TKT2)
  Promoter: CMV
  Cloning method: Restriction Enzyme; 5′ cloning site HindIII (not destroyed); 3′ cloning site XbaI (not destroyed)
  Sequencing primers: 5′ CMV-F; 3′ BGH-Rev
Resource information
  A portion of this plasmid was derived from a plasmid made by: ATCC
Terms and licenses: Academic/Nonprofit Terms; Industry Terms: Not Available to Industry
How to cite: TKTL1 was a gift from David Sidransky (Addgene plasmid # 72419 ; http://n2t.net/addgene:72419 ; RRID:Addgene_72419)
