[The description below was written by a language model from this plasmid's Addgene catalogue record.]
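Description:
TKTL1 is a mammalian expression plasmid built on the Invitrogen pcDNA3.1 backbone and carrying the human transketolase-like 1 gene (TKTL1, also known as TKR or TKT2). The roughly 1.8 kb insert was placed between the HindIII and XbaI sites of the polylinker, both of which remain intact, so the coding sequence sits downstream of the CMV promoter, a strong constitutive viral promoter widely used for high-level expression in mammalian cells. The reverse sequencing primer listed anneals in the bovine growth hormone polyadenylation region, consistent with the standard pcDNA3.1 arrangement in which that signal terminates the transcript. No epitope tag or reporter fusion is recorded. The depositor notes that the insert may contain one or two synonymous substitutions, which would not alter the encoded protein, and that part of the plasmid derives from material obtained from a public cell and clone repository.

The plasmid is propagated in E. coli under ampicillin selection, and it carries a neomycin resistance marker that allows G418 selection of stably transfected mammalian cells. The recorded sizes do not fully add up: the backbone (about 5.4 kb) plus insert (about 1.8 kb) falls roughly 1 kb short of the stated total of about 8.3 kb, and the record does not explain the difference. No feature table is provided, so other elements cannot be confirmed beyond what is typical for the backbone.

The stated purpose is to study how aberrant TKTL1 expression contributes to head and neck squamous cell carcinoma. The associated work linked TKTL1 activation through promoter hypomethylation to increased aerobic glycolysis and HIF1alpha stabilisation, making this a tool for ectopic overexpression experiments in tumour cell lines.
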