>Addgene plasmid #72419 | TKTL1 | addgene partial sequence | sequence record 142711 | CMV-F 5'-CGCAAATGGGCGGTAGGCGTG-3'
CTCTCTGGCTAACTAGAGAACCCACTGCTTACTGGCTTATCGAAATTAATACGACTCACTATAGGGAGAC
CCAAGCTTATGGCGGATGCTGAGGCGAGGGCTGAGTTCCCGGAGGAGGCCAGACCTGACAGGGGCACCTT
GCAGGTGTTTCAAGATATGGCCAGCCGCTTGCGAATCCATTCCATCAGGGCCACATGCTCCACGAGCTCC
GGCCACCCTACATCATGTAGCAGTTCTTCTGAGATCATGTCTGTGCTGTTCTTCTACATCATGAGGTACA
AGCAGTCAGATCCAGAGAATCCGGACAACGACCGATTTGTCCTCGCAAAGAGACTGTCGTTTGTGGATGT
GGCAACAGGATGGCTCGGACAAGGACTGGGAGTTGCATGTGGAATGGCATATACTGGCAAGTACTTCGAC
AGGGCCAGCTACCGGGTGTTCTGCCTCATGAGTGATGGCGAGTCCTCAGAAGGCTCTGTCTGGGAGGCAA
TGGCCTTTGCTTCCTACTACAGTCTGGACAATCTTGTGGCAACCTTTGATGTGAACCGCCTGGGACACAG
TGGTGCATTGCCCGCCGAGCACTGCATAAACATCTATCAGAGGCGCTGCGAAGCCTTTGGGTGGAACACT
TATGTGGTGGACGGCCGGGACGTGGAGGCACTGTGCCAGGTATTCTGGCAGGCTTCTCAGGTGAAGCACA
AGCCCACTGCTGTGGTGGCCAAGACCTTCAAGGGCCGGGGCACCCCAAGTATTGAGGATGCAGAAAGTTG
GCATGCAAAGCCAATGCCGAGAGAAAGAGCAGATGCCATTATCAAATTAATTGAGAGCCAGATACAGACC
AGCAGGAATCTTGACCCACAGCCCCCCATTGAGGACTCACCTGAAGTCAACATCACAGATGTAAGGATGA
CCTCTCCACCTGATTACAGAGTTGGTGACAAGATAGCTACTCGGAAAGCATGCGGTCTGGCTCTGGCTAA
GCTGGGCCTACCCG
