>Addgene plasmid #72419 | TKTL1 | addgene partial sequence | sequence record 142712 | BGH-rev 5'-TAGAAGGCACAGTCGAGG-3'
TATAGAATAGGGCCCTCTAGATTAGTTCAGCAACATGCATTTCACGGCCACTATGATATGTCTGGCACTA
ATTCCATACATATCCAGCAATTCCTCGGACTTCCCACTCTGGGGCACTCCCGACACTGCCAGCGAATGAA
CCTGAATGTCAGGATCCATGGAGACGGCTGCGCAGACAGCTTCCCCGATGCCACCTTGCGGGTAGTGATC
CTCCACTGTAATGATCCGGCCCTCTGTGGCTTTTGCACTGGAGACGATGGTGGCGACATCCAGAGGTTTA
ATGGTAAACAGGTCGATGACACGGATAAAAATATCTTGTTTCGAAAGCTCATCAGCAGCTGCTAAGGCTT
CATACACAGTAATTCCAGCTCCAATAACTGTGACCTTGTCACTGACACAGTGGCGGAGGACCTTGGCCTG
TCCGATCTCAAAGCGTTCTTGTGGGGTGTAAATAACCATAGTTTCTGGTCGGGTGGTCCGAATGAAGCAC
ATCCCCTTGGCATTGGCTGCCAGAGCAACAGCATGCTCCGTGGAGACGGCATCAGTTGGGTAGAAGATCG
TGCACTTGGGAATGGTTCGGAACATGGCTATATCCTCCAGGGCCATCTGGGAAGCACCATCGTCACCAAC
AGATACCCCACAGTGGGAACCAATAATGTTGATGTTGCTCTCAGCGAGGCCTCCTATCCGGATGTGATCA
AATGCTCGAGTCAGAAAGGCAGCAAAGGTGCTAGCAAAAGCAATGGTCCGTCCACGGGAGGCACAGCCCA
GAGCCACGCTCACCATGTTTTGTTCAGCCATAAAGCACTCGATGAAGCGCTCAGGGTACTCCTTGTTGAA
TATCTCAGAGAAAGTAGAGTACCTGGTGTCACCATCCAGCACAACGACTCTGTTGTTCGCGTAGCCCAGC
TTAGCCAGAGCCAGACCGCATGCTTTCC
